Addgene plasmid #82502: pGAPTrap-eGFP-IRESMeo
Purpose: Vector targeting the eGFP gene to the GAPDH locus of human cells. eGFP is expressed from a 2A sequence at the C terminus of GAPDH. G418 resistance is encoded by the Meo gene.
Depositing lab: Ed Stanley. Depositing organization: Murdoch Children's Research Institute. Publication: GAPTrap: A Simple Expression System for Pluripotent Stem Cells and Their Derivatives. Kao T, Labonne T, Niclis JC, Chaurasia R, Lokmic Z, Qian E, Bruveris FF, Howden SE, Motazedian A, Schiesser JV, Costa M, Sourris K, Ng E, Anderson D, Giudice A, Farlie P, Cheung M, Lamande SR, Penington AJ, Parish CL, Thomson LH, Rafii A, Elliott DA, Elefanty AG, Stanley EG. Stem Cell Reports. 2016 Sep 1. pii: S2213-6711(16)30139-4. doi: 10.1016/j.stemcr.2016.07.015. PubMed 27594589.
Backbone
  Vector backbone: pGAPTrap
  Vector type: Mammalian Expression, Synthetic Biology
  Selectable markers: Neomycin (select with G418)
Growth in bacteria
  Bacterial resistance: Ampicillin, 100 μg/mL
  Growth temperature: 37°C
  Growth strain: NEB Stable
  Copy number: High Copy
Gene/Insert
  Gene/Insert name: eGFP-IRESMeo
  Species: Synthetic
  Insert size (bp): 2143
  Cloning method: Restriction Enzyme; 5′ cloning site Asc1 (destroyed during cloning); 3′ cloning site Cla1 (not destroyed)
  Sequencing primers: 5′ caacagggtggtggacctcatg; 3′ cctcttcaaggggtctacatgg
Terms and licenses: Academic/Nonprofit Terms; Industry Terms: Not Available to Industry
How to cite: pGAPTrap-eGFP-IRESMeo was a gift from Ed Stanley (Addgene plasmid # 82502 ; http://n2t.net/addgene:82502 ; RRID:Addgene_82502)
