[The description below was written by a language model from this plasmid's Addgene catalogue record and pLannotate feature annotations shown in this document.]
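Description:
pGAPTrap-eGFP-IRESMeo is a 12.7 kb gene-targeting (knock-in) vector built on the pGAPTrap backbone and designed to place an eGFP reporter into the GAPDH locus of human cells. In bacteria it is a high-copy plasmid with a ColE1/pUC-type origin and an ampicillin resistance gene. It also carries an f1 origin and remnants of a lacZα cloning region, with T3 and T7 promoters flanking the targeting cassette.

The payload has no promoter of its own and relies on the endogenous GAPDH gene for expression. Upstream of the insert, the feature table shows GAPDH-matching coding sequence, which fits a 5′ homology arm covering the end of the gene. One hit was assigned to a non-human orthologue, which likely reflects automated protein matching of conserved exons. According to the record, eGFP is joined to the C terminus of GAPDH through a 2A sequence, so the reporter is translated from the GAPDH transcript and released as a separate protein. The 2A element itself is not annotated in the feature table. An EMCV IRES follows eGFP and drives translation of the "Meo" neomycin phosphotransferase gene from the same transcript, giving G418 resistance. Because neither gene has its own promoter, drug resistance should favour clones with correct integration at an actively transcribed locus. Downstream of neo lie several kilobases of human genomic sequence that presumably form the 3′ homology arm. The scattered IFFO1, GVQW1 and C9orf85 fragment hits there are probably incidental annotations.

The associated publication describes GAPTrap as a simple expression system for pluripotent stem cells and their derivatives, using the GAPDH locus to drive transgene expression. The record does not state whether a nuclease is used to assist targeting.
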