Features (pLannotate 1.2.2; 21 found; start..end, strand, type, name):
     24..128     +  promoter       AmpR promoter: bla
    129..989     +  CDS            AmpR: β-lactamase; bla; confers resistance to ampicillin, carbenicillin, and related antibiotics
   1160..1748    +  rep_origin     ori: high-copy-number ColE1/pMB1/pBR322/pUC origin of replication
   1931..2023    +  CDS            lacI (fragment): lac repressor; lacI; The lac repressor binds to the lac operator to inhibit transcription in E. coli. This inhibition can be relieved by adding lactose or isopropyl-β-D-thiogalactopyranoside (IPTG).
   2036..2057    +  protein_bind   CAP binding site: CAP binding activates transcription in the presence of cAMP. E. coli catabolite activator protein
   2072..2102    +  promoter       lac promoter: promoter for the E. coli lac operon
   2106..2128    +  protein_bind   lac operator (fragment): The lac repressor binds to the lac operator to inhibit transcription in E. coli. This inhibition can be relieved by adding lactose or isopropyl-β-D-thiogalactopyranoside (IPTG). lac repressor encoded by lacI
   2171..2189    +  promoter       T3 promoter: promoter for bacteriophage T3 RNA polymerase
   3878..5383    +  CDS            G3P_JACOR: Experimental evidence at protein level: Swiss-Prot protein existence level 1. Has both glyceraldehyde-3-phosphate dehydrogenase and nitrosylase activities, thereby playing a role in glycolysis and nuclear functions, respectively. Glyceraldehyde-3-phosphate dehydrogenase is a key enzyme in glycolysis that catalyzes the first step of the pathway by converting D-glyceraldehyde 3-phosphate (G3P) into 3-phospho-D-glyceroyl phosphate (By similarity). Modulates the organization and assembly of the cytoskeleton. Facilitates the CHP1- dependent microtubule and membrane associations through its ability
   5479..5550    +  CDS            GAPDH (fragment): G3P_HUMAN - Also known as GAPD From Homo sapiens (Human).
   5641..6360    +  CDS            EGFP: the original enhanced GFP (Yang et al., 1996) mammalian codon-optimized
   6368..6954    +  misc_feature   IRES2: internal ribosome entry site (IRES) of the encephalomyocarditis virus (EMCV)
   6976..7764    +  CDS            neo: KKA2_KLEPN - Also known as kan, nptII. Experimental evidence at protein level: Swiss-Prot protein existence level 1. Resistance to kanamycin, neomycin, paromomycin, ribostamycin, butirosin and gentamicin B. From Klebsiella pneumoniae.
   8793..9044    -  CDS            GVQW1 (fragment): GVQW1_HUMAN - Also known as TIGD1L2. Experimental evidence at transcript level: Swiss-Prot protein existence level 2. From Homo sapiens (Human).
  10092..10196   -  CDS            IFFO1 (fragment): IFFO1_HUMAN - Also known as IFFO. Experimental evidence at protein level: Swiss-Prot protein existence level 1. Nuclear matrix protein involved in the immobilization of broken DNA ends and the suppression of chromosome translocation during DNA double-strand breaks (DSBs) (PubMed:31548606). Interacts with the nuclear lamina component LMNA, resulting in the formation of a nucleoskeleton that relocalizes to the DSB sites in a XRCC4-dependent manner and promotes the immobilization of the broken ends, thereby preventing chromosome translocation (PubMed:31548606). Acts as a scaffold that allows the
  10402..10476   -  CDS            GVQW1 (fragment): GVQW1_HUMAN - Also known as TIGD1L2. Experimental evidence at transcript level: Swiss-Prot protein existence level 2. From Homo sapiens (Human).
  10478..10570   -  CDS            C9orf85 (fragment): CI085_HUMAN - Experimental evidence at protein level: Swiss-Prot protein existence level 1. From Homo sapiens (Human).
  11042..11251   -  CDS            IFFO1 (fragment): IFFO1_HUMAN - Also known as IFFO. Experimental evidence at protein level: Swiss-Prot protein existence level 1. Nuclear matrix protein involved in the immobilization of broken DNA ends and the suppression of chromosome translocation during DNA double-strand breaks (DSBs) (PubMed:31548606). Interacts with the nuclear lamina component LMNA, resulting in the formation of a nucleoskeleton that relocalizes to the DSB sites in a XRCC4-dependent manner and promotes the immobilization of the broken ends, thereby preventing chromosome translocation (PubMed:31548606). Acts as a scaffold that allows the
  12076..12094   -  promoter       T7 promoter: promoter for bacteriophage T7 RNA polymerase
  12102..12257   +  CDS            lacZα (fragment): LacZα fragment of β-galactosidase; lacZ fragment
  12288..12716   -  rep_origin     f1 ori (sequence partly withheld): f1 bacteriophage origin of replication; arrow indicates direction of (+) strand synthesis
>Addgene plasmid #82502 | pGAPTrap-eGFP-IRESMeo | depositor full sequence | sequence record 156575 | Complete plasmid
GTGGCACTTTTCGGGGAAATGTGCGCGGAACCCCTATTTGTTTATTTTTCTAAATACATTCAAATATGTA
TCCGCTCATGAGACAATAACCCTGATAAATGCTTCAATAATATTGAAAAAGGAAGAGTATGAGTATTCAA
CATTTCCGTGTCGCCCTTATTCCCTTTTTTGCGGCATTTTGCCTTCCTGTTTTTGCTCACCCAGAAACGC
TGGTGAAAGTAAAAGATGCTGAAGATCAGTTGGGTGCACGAGTGGGTTACATCGAACTGGATCTCAACAG
CGGTAAGATCCTTGAGAGTTTTCGCCCCGAAGAACGTTTTCCAATGATGAGCACTTTTAAAGTTCTGCTA
TGTGGCGCGGTATTATCCCGTATTGACGCCGGGCAAGAGCAACTCGGTCGCCGCATACACTATTCTCAGA
ATGACTTGGTTGAGTACTCACCAGTCACAGAAAAGCATCTTACGGATGGCATGACAGTAAGAGAATTATG
CAGTGCTGCCATAACCATGAGTGATAACACTGCGGCCAACTTACTTCTGACAACGATCGGAGGACCGAAG
GAGCTAACCGCTTTTTTGCACAACATGGGGGATCATGTAACTCGCCTTGATCGTTGGGAACCGGAGCTGA
ATGAAGCCATACCAAACGACGAGCGTGACACCACGATGCCTGTAGCAATGGCAACAACGTTGCGCAAACT
ATTAACTGGCGAACTACTTACTCTAGCTTCCCGGCAACAATTAATAGACTGGATGGAGGCGGATAAAGTT
GCAGGACCACTTCTGCGCTCGGCCCTTCCGGCTGGCTGGTTTATTGCTGATAAATCTGGAGCCGGTGAGC
GTGGGTCTCGCGGTATCATTGCAGCACTGGGGCCAGATGGTAAGCCCTCCCGTATCGTAGTTATCTACAC
GACGGGGAGTCAGGCAACTATGGATGAACGAAATAGACAGATCGCTGAGATAGGTGCCTCACTGATTAAG
CATTGGTAACTGTCAGACCAAGTTTACTCATATATACTTTAGATTGATTTAAAACTTCATTTTTAATTTA
AAAGGATCTAGGTGAAGATCCTTTTTGATAATCTCATGACCAAAATCCCTTAACGTGAGTTTTCGTTCCA
CTGAGCGTCAGACCCCGTAGAAAAGATCAAAGGATCTTCTTGAGATCCTTTTTTTCTGCGCGTAATCTGC
TGCTTGCAAACAAAAAAACCACCGCTACCAGCGGTGGTTTGTTTGCCGGATCAAGAGCTACCAACTCTTT
TTCCGAAGGTAACTGGCTTCAGCAGAGCGCAGATACCAAATACTGTCCTTCTAGTGTAGCCGTAGTTAGG
CCACCACTTCAAGAACTCTGTAGCACCGCCTACATACCTCGCTCTGCTAATCCTGTTACCAGTGGCTGCT
GCCAGTGGCGATAAGTCGTGTCTTACCGGGTTGGACTCAAGACGATAGTTACCGGATAAGGCGCAGCGGT
CGGGCTGAACGGGGGGTTCGTGCACACAGCCCAGCTTGGAGCGAACGACCTACACCGAACTGAGATACCT
ACAGCGTGAGCTATGAGAAAGCGCCACGCTTCCCGAAGGGAGAAAGGCGGACAGGTATCCGGTAAGCGGC
AGGGTCGGAACAGGAGAGCGCACGAGGGAGCTTCCAGGGGGAAACGCCTGGTATCTTTATAGTCCTGTCG
GGTTTCGCCACCTCTGACTTGAGCGTCGATTTTTGTGATGCTCGTCAGGGGGGCGGAGCCTATGGAAAAA
CGCCAGCAACGCGGCCTTTTTACGGTTCCTGGCCTTTTGCTGGCCTTTTGCTCACATGTTCTTTCCTGCG
TTATCCCCTGATTCTGTGGATAACCGTATTACCGCCTTTGAGTGAGCTGATACCGCTCGCCGCAGCCGAA
CGACCGAGCGCAGCGAGTCAGTGAGCGAGGAAGCGGAAGAGCGCCCAATACGCAAACCGCCTCTCCCCGC
GCGTTGGCCGATTCATTAATGCAGCTGGCACGACAGGTTTCCCGACTGGAAAGCGGGCAGTGAGCGCAAC
GCAATTAATGTGAGTTAGCTCACTCATTAGGCACCCCAGGCTTTACACTTTATGCTTCCGGCTCGTATGT
TGTGTGGAATTGTGAGCGGATAACAATTTCACACAGGAAACAGCTATGACCATGATTACGCCAAGCGCGC
AATTAACCCTCACTAAAGGGAACAAAAGCTGGTACGTTAATTAAAATGGGGAAGGTGAAGGTCGGAGTCA
ACGGGTGAGTTCGCGGGTGGCTGGGGGGCCCTGGGCTGCGACCGCCCCCGAACCGCGTCTACGAGCCTTG
CGGGCTCCGGGTCTTTGCAGTCGTATGGGGGCAGGGTAGCTGTTCCCCGCAAGGAGAGCTCAAGGTCAGC
GCTCGGACCTGGCGGAGCCCCGCACCCAGGCTGTGGCGCCCTGTGCAGCTCCGCCCTTGCGGCGCCATCT
GCCCGGAGCCTCCTTCCCCTAGTCCCCAGAAACAGGAGGTCCCTACTCCCGCCCGAGATCCCGACCCGGA
CCCCTAGGTGGGGGACGCTTTCTTTCCTTTCGCGCTCTGCGGGGTCACGTGTCGCAGAGGAGCCCCTCCC
CCACGGCCTCCGGCACCGCAGGCCCCGGGATGCTAGTGCGCAGCGGGTGCATCCCTGTCCGGATGCTGCG
CCTGCGGTAGAGCGGCCGCCATGTTGCAACCGGGAAGGAAATGAATGGGCAGCCGTTAGGAAAGCCTGCC
GGTGACTAACCCTGCGCTCCTGCCTCGATGGGTGGAGTCGCGTGTGGCGGGGAAGTCAGGTGGAGCGAGG
CTAGCTGGCCCGATTTCTCCTCCGGGTGATGCTTTTCCTAGATTATTCTCTGGTAAATCAAAGAAGTGGG
TTTATGGAGGTCCTCTTGTGTCCCCTCCCCGCAGAGGTGTGGTGGCTGTGGCATGGTGCCAAGCCGGGAG
AAGCTGAGTCATGGGTAGTTGGAAAAGGACATTTCCACCGCAAAATGGCCCCTCTGGTGGTGGCCCCTTC
CTGCAGCGCCGGCTCACCTCACGGCCCCGCCCTTCCCCTGCCAGCCTAGCGTTGACCCGACCCCAAAGGC
CAGGCTGTAAATGTCACCGGGAGGATTGGGTGTCTGGGCGCCTCGGGGAACCTGCCCTTCTCCCCATTCC
GTCTTCCGGAAACCAGATCTCCCACCGCACCCTGGTCTGAGGTTAAATATAGCTGCTGACCTTTCTGTAG
CTGGGGGCCTGGGCTGGGGCTCTCTCCCATCCCTTCTCCCCACACACATGCACTTACCTGTGCTCCCACT
CCTGATTTCTGGAAAAGAGCTAGGAAGGACAGGCAACTTGGCAAATCAAAGCCCTGGGACTAGGGGGTTA
AAATACAGCTTCCCCTCTTCCCACCCGCCCCAGTCTCTGTCCCTTTTGTAGGAGGGACTTAGAGAAGGGG
TGGGCTTGCCCTGTCCAGTTAATTTCTGACCTTTACTCCTGCCCTTTGAGTTTGATGATGCTGAGTGTAC
AAGCGTTTTCTCCCTAAAGGGTGCAGCTGAGCTAGGCAGCAGCAAGCATTCCTGGGGTGGCATAGTGGGG
TGGTGAATACCATGTACAAAGCTTGTGCCCAGACTGTGGGTGGCAGTGCCCCACATGGCCGCTTCTCCTG
GAAGGGCTTCGTATGACTGGGGGTGTTGGGCAGCCCTGGAGCCTTCAGTTGCAGCCATGCCTTAAGCCAG
GCCAGCCTGGCAGGGAAGCTCAAGGGAGATAAAATTCAACCTCTTGGGCCCTCCTGGGGGTAAGGAGATG
CTGCATTCGCCCTCTTAATGGGGAGGTGGCCTAGGGCTGCTCACATATTCTGGAGGAGCCTCCCCTCCTC
ATGCCTTCTTGCCTCTTGTCTCTTAGATTTGGTCGTATTGGGCGCCTGGTCACCAGGGCTGCTTTTAACT
CTGGTAAAGTGGATATTGTTGCCATCAATGACCCCTTCATTGACCTCAACTACATGGTGAGTGCTACATG
GTGAGCCCCAAAGCTGGTGTGGGAGGAGCCACCTGGCTGATGGGCAGCCCCTTCATACCCTCACGTATTC
CCCCAGGTTTACATGTTCCAATATGATTCCACCCATGGCAAATTCCATGGCACCGTCAAGGCTGAGAACG
GGAAGCTTGTCATCAATGGAAATCCCATCACCATCTTCCAGGAGTGAGTGGAAGACAGAATGGAAGAAAT
GTGCTTTGGGGAGGCAACTAGGATGGTGTGGCTCCCTTGGGTATATGGTAACCTTGTGTCCCTCAATATG
GTCCTGTCCCCATCTCCCCCCCACCCCCATAGGCGAGATCCCTCCAAAATCAAGTGGGGCGATGCTGGCG
CTGAGTACGTCGTGGAGTCCACTGGCGTCTTCACCACCATGGAGAAGGCTGGGGTGAGTGCAGGAGGGCC
CGCGGGAGGGGAAGCTGACTCAGCCCTGCAAAGGCAGGACCCGGGTTCATAACTGTCTGCTTCTCTGCTG
TAGGCTCATTTGCAGGGGGGAGCCAAAAGGGTCATCATCTCTGCCCCCTCTGCTGATGCCCCCATGTTCG
TCATGGGTGTGAACCATGAGAAGTATGACAACAGCCTCAAGATCATCAGGTGAGGAAGGCAGGGCCCGTG
GAGAAGCGGCCAGCCTGGCACCCTATGGACACGCTCCCCTGACTTGCGCCCCGCTCCCTCTTTCTTTGCA
GCAATGCCTCCTGCACCACCAACTGCTTAGCACCCCTGGCCAAGGTCATCCATGACAACTTTGGTATCGT
GGAAGGACTCATGGTATGAGAGCTGGGGAATGGGACTGAGGCTCCCACCTTTCTCATCCAAGACTGGCTC
CTCCCTGCCGGGGCTGCGTGCAACCCTGGGGTTGGGGGTTCTGGGGACTGGCTTTCCCATAATTTCCTTT
CAAGGTGGGGAGGGAGGTAGAGGGGTGATGTGGGGAGTACGCTGCAGGGCCTCACTCCTTTTGCAGACCA
CAGTCCATGCCATCACTGCCACCCAGAAGACTGTGGATGGCCCCTCCGGGAAACTGTGGCGTGATGGCCG
CGGGGCTCTCCAGAACATCATCCCTGCCTCTACTGGCGCTGCCAAGGCTGTGGGCAAGGTCATCCCTGAG
CTGAACGGGAAGCTCACTGGCATGGCCTTCCGTGTCCCCACTGCCAACGTGTCAGTGGTGGACCTGACCT
GCCGTCTAGAAAAACCTGCCAAATATGATGACATCAAGAAGGTGGTGAAGCAGGCGTCGGAGGGCCCCCT
CAAGGGCATCCTGGGCTACACTGAGCACCAGGTGGTCTCCTCTGACTTCAACAGCGACACCCACTCCTCC
ACCTTTGACGCTGGGGCTGGCATTGCCCTCAACGACCACTTTGTCAAGCTCATTTCCTGGTATGTGGCTG
GGGCCAGAGACTGGCTCTTAAAAAGTGCAGGGTCTGGCGCCCTCTGGTGGCTGGCTCAGAAAAAGGGCCC
TGACAACTCTTTTCATCTTCTAGGTATGACAACGAATTTGGCTACAGCAACAGGGTGGTGGACCTCATGG
CCCACATGGCCTCCAAGGAGGGAATGGCGCGTGGCGGCGGGTCCGGAGGAGAGGGCAGAGGAAGTCTTCT
AACATGCGGTGACGTGGAGGAGAATCCTGGCCCGGCGCGTATGGTGAGCAAGGGCGAGGAGCTGTTCACC
GGGGTGGTGCCCATCCTGGTCGAGCTGGACGGCGACGTAAACGGCCACAAGTTCAGCGTGTCCGGCGAGG
GCGAGGGCGATGCCACCTACGGCAAGCTGACCCTGAAGTTCATCTGCACCACCGGCAAGCTGCCCGTGCC
CTGGCCCACCCTCGTGACCACCCTGACCTACGGCGTGCAGTGCTTCAGCCGCTACCCCGACCACATGAAG
CAGCACGACTTCTTCAAGTCCGCCATGCCCGAAGGCTACGTCCAGGAGCGCACCATCTTCTTCAAGGACG
ACGGCAACTACAAGACCCGCGCCGAGGTGAAGTTCGAGGGCGACACCCTGGTGAACCGCATCGAGCTGAA
GGGCATCGACTTCAAGGAGGACGGCAACATCCTGGGGCACAAGCTGGAGTACAACTACAACAGCCACAAC
GTCTATATCATGGCCGACAAGCAGAAGAACGGCATCAAGGTGAACTTCAAGATCCGCCACAACATCGAGG
ACGGCAGCGTGCAGCTCGCCGACCACTACCAGCAGAACACCCCCATCGGCGACGGCCCCGTGCTGCTGCC
CGACAACCACTACCTGAGCACCCAGTCCGCCCTGAGCAAAGACCCCAACGAGAAGCGCGATCACATGGTC
CTGCTGGAGTTCGTGACCGCCGCCGGGATCACTCTCGGCATGGACGAGCTGTACAAGTAAGGATCCGCCC
CTCTCCCTCCCCCCCCCCTAACGTTACTGGCCGAAGCCGCTTGGAATAAGGCCGGTGTGCGTTTGTCTAT
ATGTTATTTTCCACCATATTGCCGTCTTTTGGCAATGTGAGGGCCCGGAAACCTGGCCCTGTCTTCTTGA
CGAGCATTCCTAGGGGTCTTTCCCCTCTCGCCAAAGGAATGCAAGGTCTGTTGAATGTCGTGAAGGAAGC
AGTTCCTCTGGAAGCTTCTTGAAGACAAACAACGTCTGTAGCGACCCTTTGCAGGCAGCGGAACCCCCCA
CCTGGCGACAGGTGCCTCTGCGGCCAAAAGCCACGTGTATAAGATACACCTGCAAAGGCGGCACAACCCC
AGTGCCACGTTGTGAGTTGGATAGTTGTGGAAAGAGTCAAATGGCTCTCCTCAAGCGTATTCAACAAGGG
GCTGAAGGATGCCCAGAAGGTACCCCATTGTATGGGATCTGATCTGGGGCCTCGGTACACATGCTTTACA
TGTGTTTAGTCGAGGTTAAAAAAACGTCTAGGCCCCCCGAACCACGGGGACGTGGTTTTCCTTTGAAAAA
CACGATGATAATATGGCCACAACCATGGCGCGTATGGCTCGGGGCATTGAACAGGATGGGCTGCACGCCG
GGTCACCTGCTGCTTGGGTCGAAAGACTGTTTGGGTATGATTGGGCTCAGCAGACAATCGGCTGCTCTGA
CGCCGCCGTGTTCAGGCTGAGTGCTCAGGGACGCCCCGTGCTGTTTGTCAAGACTGACCTGTCAGGGGCA
CTGAACGAGCTGCAGGATGAGGCAGCCCGCCTGAGCTGGCTGGCAACCACAGGAGTGCCTTGTGCTGCAG
TCCTGGACGTGGTCACTGAGGCCGGACGAGATTGGCTGCTGCTGGGAGAAGTGCCAGGACAGGACCTGCT
GAGCTCCCACCTGGCACCAGCTGAGAAGGTCTCCATCATGGCAGATGCCATGAGGAGACTGCATACTCTG
GACCCCGCCACCTGCCCTTTCGATCACCAGGCTAAACATCGCATTGAGCGGGCTCGCACACGAATGGAAG
CAGGCCTGGTGGACCAGGACGATCTGGATGAGGAACACCAGGGACTGGCTCCTGCAGAGCTGTTTGCAAG
GCTGAAAGCCAGAATGCCAGACGGCGAAGATCTGGTGGTCACCCATGGAGACGCTTGCCTGCCCAACATC
ATGGTGGAGAATGGAAGATTCAGTGGGTTTATTGATTGTGGCCGACTGGGAGTCGCCGACAGGTACCAGG
ATATCGCCCTGGCTACAAGAGACATTGCAGAGGAACTGTGCGGGGAATGGGCCGATCGGTTCCTGGTGCT
GTATGGCATTGCTGCTCCCGACAGTCAGAGGATTGCTTTTTACAGGCTGCTGGACGAGTTCTTTTGAATC
TAGACGCGTATCGATATCGATAAGCTTAGATCGAGCACAAGAGGAAGAGAGAGACCCTCACTGCTGGGGA
GTCCCTGCCACACTCAGTCCCCCACCACACTGAATCTCCCCTCCTCACAGTTGCCATGTAGACCCCTTGA
AGAGGGGAGGGGCCTAGGGAGCCGCACCTTGTCATGTACCATCAATAAAGTACCCTGTGCTCAACCAGTT
ACTTGTCCTGTCTTATTCTAGGGTCTGGGGCAGAGGGGAGGGAAGCTGGGCTTGTGTCAAGGTGAGACAT
TCTTGCTGGGGAGGGACCTGGTATGTTCTCCTCAGACTGAGGGTAGGGCCTCCAAACAGCCTTGCTTGCT
TCGAGAACCATTTGCTTCCCGCTCAGACGTCTTGAGTGCTACAGGAAGCTGGCACCACTACTTCAGAGAA
CAAGGCCTTTTCCTCTCCTCGCTCCAGTCCTAGGCTATCTGCTGTTGGCCAAACATGGAAGAAGCTATTC
TGTGGGCAGCCCCAGGGAGGCTGACAGGTGGAGGAAGTCAGGGCTCGCACTGGGCTCTGACGCTGACTGG
TTAGTGGAGCTCAGCCTGGAGCTGAGCTGCAGCGGGCAATTCCAGCTTGGCCTCCGCAGCTGTGAGGTCT
TGAGCACGTGCTCTATTGCTTTCTGTGCCCTCGTGTCTTATCTGAGGACATCGTGGCCAGCCCCTAAGGT
CTTCAAGCAGGATTCATCTAGGTAAACCAAGTACCTAAAACCATGCCCAAGGCGGTAAGGACTATATAAT
GTTTAAAAATCGGTAAAAATGCCCACCTCGCATAGTTTTGAGGAAGATGAACTGAGATGTGTCAGGGTGA
CTTATTTCCATCATCGTCCTTAGGGGAACTTGGGTAGGGGCAAGGCGTGTAGCTGGGACCTAGGTCCAGA
CCCCTGGCTCTGCCACTGAACGGCTCAGTTGCTTTGGGCAGTTACTCCCGGGCCTCACTTTGCACGTGTG
CTTACCTAGTGGAGACAAAAGTACATACCTCGGTAGAGCGCGCACGCCTGTAACCCCAGCACTTTGGGAG
GCCAAGGTGGGTGTATCACCTGAGGTCAGGAGTTTGAGACCAGCCTGGCCAACATGGTGAAACTCCGTCT
CTACTAAAATTACAAAAATCAGCCAGGCTTCATGGCACATGCCTATAGTCCCAGCTACAGGCATGCTGAA
GCAGGAGAATCGCTTGCACCCCGGAGGCAGAGGCTGCAGTGAGCTGAGACCACACCACTGCACTCCAGCC
TAGGCAACAGAGTATGAGACTCCATCTCAAAAAAAAAAAAAGTACCTACCTCAGAGTTCAAACTAGTGAA
TATTAGGAAGTGCTTGAGACAGTGACACCAAAGTGCACAATAAATACTCGCCAGTTTCATTATTATTAAA
GAATCCATTTGAATGTCAGCTCAACACAGCCTCCTATACCGAGGCATTGTGAACCGCATCTCCCCAGCTT
CTCCAGGCTTTTCCAAGAATCAGGGACACTGTAGCCTGTTGGTCTCAGTGTATGACAGACACGGAGGAAG
CACATCTTTAGCTGATACTTAAACAGAGACCCTGAGCGCACATACACCCGCGCACACATGCATGGAGCTT
CACCTTCTCTGTCATTCTGCAGTGACCAGGAGAGCAAGAGCTCCCACCTCCCTTCAAAACACTGTGCCCA
TCCCGGGCACTAAGGCCTCTTTAAAGCACGGCACCTCCACGAGGGAGGGCCACAGCCACATACACTCCAC
CTGGCAGGTGGACAGCGTGAGCACGTGGACCATAGCAGGGACAAGGTGCCCCGGCCAGCCCCAACGCCCT
CTGCCGCTGACAGGGACAGAAGCCCTCTCCAGCTGCGTGTGCTGCAGAGGCCATGCGTAGCCTCCAGCTG
CATTCTATTCCACTCCAGTGCCTGGGCCAGTTAGCACCAGTGTGGAAGACAGTGAGCTGGCTCCGGACAA
CAGGGATGGAGGAAAGGTCCCACATTCACATTCCTGATACGTGGACAAGGTGAGGGGCCGCAATCGCTCT
GGCAGCATTTTAAAGATGGGGAAGTAGCAGACACCCACGCGTGAAGGCAGGAGAGCCCCAACTGTGGTGG
AAATGGCCCCAGAATGGTAGGGCCAAGCCTAGCTCCAGACACCCCAGAGCCCTGGAGAAGCCAAGACTGA
GGGAGAAAGCCTGAGGGAGGAGCGCCCCAGTCCCCAGGGACCGGCCTGGTGCAGAGCTGCAGCTGATGTT
CCCCTCTGTGCAGCCCCACCCTCTGCCTCGCTGAGCTCCCTGCTGCGAGGGCCTCGGGTGCAAGGGGGAG
GCAGGTCTCTATCTCATGGAGCTGTCAGATGAGACATCGCGATCGGAGTCCTCAGCCTCGCTTGGCGGCG
GCGGCGGGTCGCTAAGCGGGACCGCAGTGAAAGCAGGAGACTTTCTAGAAAAAAACACCAGTTGTCAACC
TTGGGGCAGGCAGGAATCCTGAAGACGGACGGCACTCCTCCTCCTGCTGCCTCACCCTCTGGCAGCCCGT
GAGAAGTACCGGAAGCGAGGGCGGGGCCGCGGGATGGCGAGGGAGCGGCAGGGACTGAACTCTCTCCAAA
CCCACCCTGACAGGGAAATGGGCCCCGCCTGTGTCTTGGGAACTCAGAGGCTGAGGTCAGGCATGATGGC
TCACGCCTGTAATTCCAGCACTTTGGGAGGCAGAGGCGGGTGGATCACGACGTCAGGAGTTCAAGGCAAG
CCTGGCCAACATGGTGAAACCCCATCTCTACTAAAAATGCAAAAATTAGCCAGGTGTGGTGGCGGGCGCC
TTGGAGGCTGAGGCAAGATAATCACTTGAACCTGGGAGGCGGAGGTTGTAGTGAGCCAAAAAAAAAAAAA
AAAGAAATAGCTGAAGTCACAGTAGGAGAGAAGCTGCTGAGCCTCCAGCACCCTGACTCTAGGGCCTTGG
CTTTATGTCTATCTGCAGTATTTTTGTGATTTTTAAAAATTCACTTTCTTGTTGCGGTGTAACTTACACA
GGGTCAAATGCACAAATCATGGCCCTGACTTTAGATAAAAATCTGCCCCCACAACCCTTCTGTTCCTTGC
CAGTTTTTAAACTGCCTCTAACCAGGGGAACCACCAGAGCTGGTGGCCTTGGGAGGTTTCAGCCCTCCCG
TCATGAATGGACATAGCTCATCCAACTGCCAAGGGAGAGAGCTGTGGGTCTGGGCCAGCCCCACCAGGTA
ACTCCCAAAGGGCAGCCCCACAGCAAGATGTGACCCAGTCATTGCCTGAGGGTCTCTGGGGCTGTGTTCC
AACCTTTCTCCCCGCTGTGTCCCCCTGGAAGGCCCCATGCCCAGGGGAGGCGCCTACCGGTCTCCAGACT
GGGTGATGAGCCGGCGGCAGGTCTCCATCTGCACGTCCAGGCCGCGCTTCATGCTGCACATCTCCATGTA
CTCGTGCAGGTGCCGGTTCATGTCGTTCTTGGCCGTGGCCAACTCCAGCTGTGGTGGGGCAGGCAGGGCC
ATCGGGGTTAACAGGTGGCGTTCACAGCGCCTCTGTTGCCCCCGCCAGGAGGCCAACACGCCAAGAGCAG
TGGCTGGGCCGGGGGCCCAGGCAGCCATTACTGAAGGCTCAGATTTTAAAATAAACCAGACCAAGGCAGA
AGGCAGCGAATACACCATTGTTTCCTCTGCTTTTCCTGGAAATCTTTGCCTATGGAGGAATGCAAAGGTA
CTGCTGCAGGCTGTGTTCTTTTAAGACTGATAAGAGTGGTGAGGAAAGTCAGTGTGGGCGGGATGGAGCA
GATCCACAGGCTCCCAGGGCCACACAGGTTCCTATGGGGCCCGGCTCACCCCTCATCCCCTGTACTGCGC
TGGTCCTGGGCTGTCCCCTCACTGCACTGTGAGCTCCCGTAAGGGTTAGCGACAGGTTTTCCTCATCCTG
GCAGACCCAGACCTCGAAGGGAATTAACTCTCTCTGTGACCCGTGGCATACAAGCCTGGCTAACTGCTGA
AAGGGGCCCAATCCTCTTACCATTCTCTCCTTATCACTTTATTTTCTCACCTAAAAGCCATTTTCAGACA
CTAAAAGGAAGACTCCCATATTGGAGGTGCCATTGATTCTGAGACCTGTCCTGATTTCAGAAATGTCACA
CGTGGAAAACACGGGGCTCAGAATCAAAGAAATCCGGTCTCCCTCCCCGGGCCCATTCTGCAGCCCACAC
TCTGAGGCAGGCGGAGAGGCAGGGCCCAGGCAGCACAAACTCAGTGCCAGGGACAGTCGATTAATTAAGC
GATCGCAGGCCGCCCGCGGTGGAGCTCCAATTCGCCCTATAGTGAGTCGTATTACGCGCGCTCACTGGCC
GTCGTTTTACAACGTCGTGACTGGGAAAACCCTGGCGTTACCCAACTTAATCGCCTTGCAGCACATCCCC
CTTTCGCCAGCTGGCGTAATAGCGAAGAGGCCCGCACCGATCGCCCTTCCCAACAGTTGCGCAGCCTGAA
TGGCGAATGGAAATTGTAAGCGTTAATATTTTGTTAAAATTCGCGTTAAATTTTTGTTAAATCAGCTCAT
TTTTTAACCAATAGGCCGAAATCGGCAAAATCCCTTATAAATCAAAAGAATAGACCGAGATAGGGT
[37 nt withheld, positions 12387-12423]
AAAGAACGTGGACTCCAACGTCAAAGG
[49 nt withheld, positions 12451-12499]
T
[91 nt withheld, positions 12501-12591]
G
[124 nt withheld, positions 12593-12716]
CAG
