>Addgene plasmid #82502 | pGAPTrap-eGFP-IRESMeo | addgene partial sequence | sequence record 161093 | IRES-F 5'-TGGCTCTCCTCAAGCGTATT-3'
CCATTGTATGGGATCTGATCTGGGGCCTCGGTACACATGCTTTACATGTGTTTAGTCGAGGTTAAAAAAA
CGTCTAGGCCCCCCGAACCACGGGGACGTGGTTTTCCTTTGAAAAACACGATGATAATATGGCCACAACC
ATGGCGCGTATGGCTCGGGGCATTGAACAGGATGGGCTGCACGCCGGGTCACCTGCTGCTTGGGTCGAAA
GACTGTTTGGGTATGATTGGGCTCAGCAGACAATCGGCTGCTCTGACGCCGCCGTGTTCAGGCTGAGTGC
TCAGGGACGCCCCGTGCTGTTTGTCAAGACTGACCTGTCAGGGGCACTGAACGAGCTGCAGGATGAGGCA
GCCCGCCTGAGCTGGCTGGCAACCACAGGAGTGCCTTGTGCTGCAGTCCTGGACGTGGTCACTGAGGCCG
GACGAGATTGGCTGCTGCTGGGAGAAGTGCCAGGACAGGACCTGCTGAGCTCCCACCTGGCACCAGCTGA
GAAGGTCTCCATCATGGCAGATGCCATGAGGAGACTGCATACTCTGGACCCCGCCACCTGCCCTTTCGAT
CACCAGGCTAAACATCGCATTGAGCGGGCTCGCACACGAATGGAAGCAGGCCTGGTGGACCAGGACGATC
TGGATGAGGAACACCAGGGACTGGCTCCTGCAGAGCTGTTTGCAAGGCTGAAAGCCAGAATGCCAGACGG
CGAAGATCTGGTGGTCACCCATGGAGACGCTTGCCTGCCCAACATCATGGTGGAGAATGGAAGATTCAGT
GGGTTTATTGATTGTGGCCGACTGGGAGTCGCCGACAGGTACCAGGATATCGCCCTGGCTACAAGAGACA
TTGCAGA
