>Addgene plasmid #82502 | pGAPTrap-eGFP-IRESMeo | addgene partial sequence | sequence record 161097 | EXFP-R 5'-GTCTTGTAGTTGCCGTCGTC-3'
ACGTAGCCTTCGGGCATGGCGGACTTGAAGAAGTCGTGCTGCTTCATGTGGTCGGGGTAGCGGCTGAAGC
ACTGCACGCCGTAGGTCAGGGTGGTCACGAGGGTGGGCCAGGGCACGGGCAGCTTGCCGGTGGTGCAGAT
GAACTTCAGGGTCAGCTTGCCGTAGGTGGCATCGCCCTCGCCCTCGCCGGACACGCTGAACTTGTGGCCG
TTTACGTCGCCGTCCAGCTCGACCAGGATGGGCACCACCCCGGTGAACAGCTCCTCGCCCTTGCTCACCA
TACGCGCCGGGCCAGGATTCTCCTCCACGTCACCGCATGTTAGAAGACTTCCTCTGCCCTCTCCTCCGGA
CCCGCCGCCACGCGCCATTCCCTCCTTGGAGGCCATGTGGGCCATGAGGTCCACCACCCTGTTGCTGTAG
CCAAATTCGTTGTCATACCTAGAAGATGAAAAGAGTTGTCAGGGCCCTTTTTCTGAGCCAGCCACCAGAG
GGCGCCAGACCCTGCACTTTTTAAGAGCCAGTCTCTGGCCCCAGCCACATACCAGGAAATGAGCTTGACA
AAGTGGTCGTTGAGGGCAATGCCAGCCCCAGCGTCAAAGGTGGAGGAGTGGGTGTCGCTGTTGAAGTCAG
AGGAGACCACCTGGTGCTCAGTGTAGCCCAGGATGCCCTTGAGGGGGCCCTCCGACGCCTGCTTCACCAC
CTTCTTGATGTCATCATATTTGGCAGGTTTTTCTAGACGGCAGGTCAGGTCCACCACTGACACGTTGGCA
GTGGGGACACGGAAGGCCATGCCAGTGAGCTTCCCGTTCAGCTCA
